Addgene plasmid #191520: pL5N_LT32-HBB_X1
Purpose: Expression of nuclear ZF-DdCBE in mammalian cells (N-terminal DddAN, Left)
Depositing lab: David Liu. Depositing organization: Broad Institute. Publication: Compact zinc finger base editors that edit mitochondrial or nuclear DNA in vitro and in vivo. Willis JCW, Silva-Pinheiro P, Widdup L, Minczuk M, Liu DR. Nat Commun. 2022 Nov 23;13(1):7204. doi: 10.1038/s41467-022-34784-7. PubMed 36418298.
Backbone
  Vector backbone: pL5N
  Total vector size (bp): 6045
  Vector type: Mammalian Expression
Growth in bacteria
  Bacterial resistance: Ampicillin, 100 μg/mL
  Growth temperature: 37°C
  Growth strain: DH5alpha
  Copy number: High Copy
Gene/Insert
  Gene/Insert name: ZF-DdCBE LT32-HBB X1
  Promoter: CMV
  Cloning method: Gibson Cloning
  Sequencing primers: 5′ atggtgatgcggttttggcagtacatcaat; 3′ tgaataatcaaacaaaaattatccaggacc
Terms and licenses: Academic/Nonprofit Terms; Industry Terms: Not Available to Industry
How to cite: pL5N_LT32-HBB_X1 was a gift from David Liu (Addgene plasmid # 191520 ; http://n2t.net/addgene:191520 ; RRID:Addgene_191520)
