[The description below was written by a language model from this plasmid's Addgene catalogue record and pLannotate feature annotations shown in this document.]
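Description:
pL5N_LT32-HBB_X1 is a roughly 6 kb mammalian expression plasmid on the pL5N backbone that encodes one half of a nuclear-targeted zinc finger DddA-derived cytosine base editor (ZF-DdCBE). It is the "left" arm, LT32-HBB X1, which carries the N-terminal split fragment of the DddA deaminase. It is maintained in E. coli through a high-copy ColE1/pUC-type origin and selected with ampicillin through the AmpR (β-lactamase) cassette. An f1 phage origin and remnants of lac regulatory sequence are also present in the backbone.

The editor open reading frame is driven by the human CMV immediate-early enhancer and promoter, with a T7 promoter just upstream of the coding region. Within the insert, the annotation detects a fragment of dddA, the double-stranded DNA cytidine deaminase toxin from Burkholderia cenocepacia. This is followed by a short match to a Zif268-type zinc finger DNA-binding domain, which reflects the engineered zinc finger array. After that comes a uracil glycosylase inhibitor (UGI) from phage PBS2, which blocks excision of the uracil intermediate and so favours C•G-to-T•A outcomes. The split DddA half is inactive on its own. Editing requires co-expression of a partner "right" construct with the complementary DddA half, so that the two zinc finger arrays binding adjacent sites reassemble the deaminase. The name suggests an HBB target site, but the record does not give the site, and nuclear localisation signals are not annotated.

A separate SV40 promoter/EM7 promoter cassette expresses blasticidin S deaminase, terminated by an SV40 poly(A) signal, which would allow blasticidin selection in mammalian cells. The adjacent bleomycin-resistance matches are only fragments. The plasmid is intended for transfection-based nuclear base editing in mammalian cells.
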