Features (pLannotate 1.2.2; 23 found; start..end, strand, type, name):
     28..80      -  misc_feature   bom (fragment): basis of mobility region from pBR322
    235..614     +  enhancer       CMV enhancer: human cytomegalovirus immediate early enhancer
    615..818     +  promoter       CMV promoter: human cytomegalovirus (CMV) immediate early promoter
    814..847     +  LTR            5' LTR (truncated) (fragment): truncated 5' long terminal repeat (LTR) from HIV-1
    863..881     +  promoter       T7 promoter: promoter for bacteriophage T7 RNA polymerase
   1114..1446    +  CDS            dddA (fragment): DDDA_BURC1 - Experimental evidence at protein level: Swiss-Prot protein existence level 1. Toxic component of a toxin-immunity protein module, which functions as a cellular contact-dependent growth inhibition (CDI) system. CDI modules allow bacteria to communicate with and inhibit the growth of closely related neighboring bacteria in a contact-dependent fashion. Bacteria that have this module inhibit or kill bacteria without it, giving them a growth advantage. Probably specifically inhibited by cognate immunity protein DddI (Probable). The C-terminal 163 residue fragment has double-stranded DN
   1555..1576    +  CDS            ZFHD1 (DNA binding domain) (fragment): composite human DNA-binding domain composed of domains from the transcription factors Zif268 and Oct-1 (Pomerantz et al., 1995)
   1774..2022    +  CDS            UGI: UNGI_BPPB2 - Experimental evidence at protein level: Swiss-Prot protein existence level 1. This protein binds specifically and reversibly to the host uracil-DNA glycosylase, preventing removal of uracil residues from PBS2 DNA by the host uracil-excision repair system. From Bacillus phage PBS2 (Bacteriophage PBS2).
   2234..2255    +  promoter       SV40 promoter (fragment): SV40 enhancer and early promoter
   2276..2704    +  rep_origin     f1 ori (sequence partly withheld): f1 bacteriophage origin of replication; arrow indicates direction of (+) strand synthesis
   2718..3047    +  promoter       SV40 promoter: SV40 enhancer and early promoter
   3095..3140    +  promoter       EM7 promoter: synthetic bacterial promoter&nbsp
   3161..3559    +  CDS            BSD: blasticidin S deaminase; Aspergillus terreus BSD; confers resistance to blasticidin
   3560..3587    +  CDS            BleoR (fragment): antibiotic-binding protein; Sh ble from Streptoalloteichus hindustanus; confers resistance to bleomycin, phleomycin, and Zeocin™
   3597..3722    +  CDS            ble (fragment): BLE_KLEPN - Experimental evidence at protein level: Swiss-Prot protein existence level 1. Binding protein with a strong affinity to the bleomycin family of antibiotics. Binds to CL990; an antimitotic-antibiotic compound. From Klebsiella pneumoniae.
   3717..3838    +  polyA_signal   SV40 poly(A) signal: SV40 polyadenylation signal
   3911..3927    -  protein_bind   lac operator: The lac repressor binds to the lac operator to inhibit transcription in E. coli. This inhibition can be relieved by adding lactose or isopropyl-β-D-thiogalactopyranoside (IPTG). lac repressor encoded by lacI
   3935..3965    -  promoter       lac promoter: promoter for the E. coli lac operon
   3980..4001    -  protein_bind   CAP binding site: CAP binding activates transcription in the presence of cAMP. E. coli catabolite activator protein
   4014..4106    -  CDS            lacI (fragment): lac repressor; lacI; The lac repressor binds to the lac operator to inhibit transcription in E. coli. This inhibition can be relieved by adding lactose or isopropyl-β-D-thiogalactopyranoside (IPTG).
   4289..4877    -  rep_origin     ori: high-copy-number ColE1/pMB1/pBR322/pUC origin of replication
   5048..5908    -  CDS            AmpR: β-lactamase; bla; confers resistance to ampicillin, carbenicillin, and related antibiotics
   5909..6013    -  promoter       AmpR promoter: bla
>Addgene plasmid #191520 | pL5N_LT32-HBB_X1 | addgene full sequence | sequence record 374347 | Addgene NGS Result
GACGGATCGGGAGATCTCCCGATCCCCTATGGTGCACTCTCAGTACAATCTGCTCTGATGCCGCATAGTT
AAGCCAGTATCTGCTCCCTGCTTGTGTGTTGGAGGTCGCTGAGTAGTGCGCGAGCAAAATTTAAGCTACA
ACAAGGCAAGGCTTGACCGACAATTGCATGAAGAATCTGCTTAGGGTTAGGCGTTTTGCGCTGCTTCGCG
ATGTACGGGCCAGATATACGCGTTGACATTGATTATTGACTAGTTATTAATAGTAATCAATTACGGGGTC
ATTAGTTCATAGCCCATATATGGAGTTCCGCGTTACATAACTTACGGTAAATGGCCCGCCTGGCTGACCG
CCCAACGACCCCCGCCCATTGACGTCAATAATGACGTATGTTCCCATAGTAACGCCAATAGGGACTTTCC
ATTGACGTCAATGGGTGGAGTATTTACGGTAAACTGCCCACTTGGCAGTACATCAAGTGTATCATATGCC
AAGTACGCCCCCTATTGACGTCAATGACGGTAAATGGCCCGCCTGGCATTATGCCCAGTACATGACCTTA
TGGGACTTTCCTACTTGGCAGTACATCTACGTATTAGTCATCGCTATTACCATGGTGATGCGGTTTTGGC
AGTACATCAATGGGCGTGGATAGCGGTTTGACTCACGGGGATTTCCAAGTCTCCACCCCATTGACGTCAA
TGGGAGTTTGTTTTGGCACCAAAATCAACGGGACTTTCCAAAATGTCGTAACAACTCCGCCCCATTGACG
CAAATGGGCGGTAGGCGTGTACGGTGGGAGGTCTATATAAGCAGAGCTCTCTGGCTAACTAGAGAACCCA
CTGCTTACTGGCTTATCGAAATTAATACGACTCACTATAGGGAGACCCAAGCTGGCTAGCACCATGAAAC
GGACAGCCGACGGAAGCGAGTTCGAGTCACCAAAGAAGAAGCGGAAAGTCAGCGGATCTCCTGCAGCTAA
GAGAGTGAAGCTGGACTCTGGTTCAAAGAGAACTGCTGATGGTTCTGAATTTGAATCTCCTAAAAAAAAA
AGAAAGGTTTCAGGCAGCCCAGCTGCAAAAAGGGTTAAATTGGATAGTGGGTCCGCCGCTTCTGGCGGCT
CAGGCAGCTACGCCCTGGGTCCGTATCAGATTAGCGCCCCGCAGCTGCCAGCTTACAATGGTCAGACCGT
GGGTACCTTCTACTATGTGAACGACGCGGGCGGTCTGGAGAGCAAGGTGTTTAGCAGCGGCGGTCCAACC
CCGTACCCAAACTATGCCAATGCCGGTCATGTGGAGGGTCAGAGCGCCCTGTTCATGCGTGATAACGGCA
TCAGCGAGGGTCTGGTGTTCCACAACAACCCGGAAGGCACCTGCGGTTTTTGCGTGAACATGATCGAGAC
CCTGCTGCCGGAAAACGCGAAAATGACCGTGGTGCCGCCGAAAGGTGGATCCGGCGGAGGAGGTTCTGGC
GGTTCTGGAGGAAGTATGGCTGAGAGGCCCTTCGCCTGCGATATATGTGGCAGGAAATTCGCTCAAAGCG
GGGACTTGAGAAGGCACATCCGCACCCACACTGGCGAAAAGCCGTTTGCGTGTGACATCTGCGGACGCAA
GTTTGCGCGGAGCGACCATCTCACTACTCATATAAGGACACACACCGGTGAGAAACCCTTCGCTTGCGAC
ATTTGCGGGAGAAAGTTTGCAGATCCCGGACACTTGGTTCGACATACCAAGATACACCTGCGGAGCGGAG
GATCCGGAGGATCTGGAGGCAGCACTAATCTGAGCGACATCATTGAGAAGGAGACTGGGAAACAGCTGGT
CATTCAGGAGTCCATCCTGATGCTGCCTGAGGAGGTGGAGGAAGTGATCGGCAACAAGCCAGAGTCTGAC
ATCCTGGTGCACACCGCCTACGACGAGTCCACAGATGAGAATGTGATGCTGCTGACCTCTGACGCCCCCG
AGTATAAGCCTTGGGCCCTGGTCATCCAGGATTCTAACGGCGAGAATAAGATCAAGATGCTGTGATAAAC
CACGATCGTTATGCTGATCATACCCTAATGATCCCAGCAAGATAATGTCCTGTCTTCTAAGATGTGCATC
AAGCCTGGTACATACTGAAAACCCTATAAGGTCCTGGATAATTTTTGTTTGATTATTCATTGAAGAAACA
TTTATTTTCCAATTGTGTGAAGTTTTTGACTGTTAATAAAAGAATCTGTCAACCATCAAACTTCTGAGGC
GGAAAGAACCAGCTGGGGCTCTAGGGGGTATCCCC
[43 nt withheld, positions 2276-2318]
C
[80 nt withheld, positions 2320-2399]
C
[91 nt withheld, positions 2401-2491]
A
[49 nt withheld, positions 2493-2541]
CCTTTGACGTTGGAGTCCACGTTCTTT
[37 nt withheld, positions 2569-2605]
ACCCTATCTCGGTCTATTCTTTTGATTTATAAGGGATTTTGCCGATTTCGGCCTATTGGTTAAAAAATGA
GCTGATTTAACAAAAATTTAACGCGAATTAATTCTGTGGAATGTGTGTCAGTTAGGGTGTGGAAAGTCCC
CAGGCTCCCCAGCAGGCAGAAGTATGCAAAGCATGCATCTCAATTAGTCAGCAACCAGGTGTGGAAAGTC
CCCAGGCTCCCCAGCAGGCAGAAGTATGCAAAGCATGCATCTCAATTAGTCAGCAACCATAGTCCCGCCC
CTAACTCCGCCCATCCCGCCCCTAACTCCGCCCAGTTCCGCCCATTCTCCGCCCCATGGCTGACTAATTT
TTTTTATTTATGCAGAGGCCGAGGCCGCCTCTGCCTCTGAGCTATTCCAGAAGTAGTGAGGAGGCTTTTT
TGGAGGCCTAGGCTTTTGCAAAAAGCTCCCGGGAGCTTGTATATCCATTTTCGGATCTGATCAGCACGTG
TTGACAATTAATCATCGGCATAGTATATCGGCATAGTATAATACGGCAAGGTGAGGAACTAAACCATGGC
CAAGCCTTTGTCTCAAGAAGAATCCACCCTCATTGAAAGAGCAACGGCTACAATCAACAGCATCCCCATC
TCTGAAGACTACAGCGTCGCCAGCGCAGCTCTCTCTAGCGACGGCCGCATCTTCACTGGTGTCAATGTAT
ATCATTTTACTGGGGGACCTTGTGCAGAACTCGTGGTGCTGGGCACTGCTGCTGCTGCGGCAGCTGGCAA
CCTGACTTGTATCGTCGCGATCGGAAATGAGAACAGGGGCATCTTGAGCCCCTGCGGACGGTGCCGACAG
GTGCTTCTCGATCTGCATCCTGGGATCAAAGCCATAGTGAAGGACAGTGATGGACAGCCGACGGCAGTTG
GGATTCGTGAATTGCTGCCCTCTGGTTATGTGTGGGAGGGCTAAGCACTTCGTGGCCGAGGAGCAGGACT
GACACGTGCTACGAGATTTCGATTCCACCGCCGCCTTCTATGAAAGGTTGGGCTTCGGAATCGTTTTCCG
GGACGCCGGCTGGATGATCCTCCAGCGCGGGGATCTCATGCTGGAGTTCTTCGCCCACCCCAACTTGTTT
ATTGCAGCTTATAATGGTTACAAATAAAGCAATAGCATCACAAATTTCACAAATAAAGCATTTTTTTCAC
TGCATTCTAGTTGTGGTTTGTCCAAACTCATCAATGTATCTTATCATGTCTGTATACCGTCGACCTCTAG
CTAGAGCTTGGCGTAATCATGGTCATAGCTGTTTCCTGTGTGAAATTGTTATCCGCTCACAATTCCACAC
AACATACGAGCCGGAAGCATAAAGTGTAAAGCCTGGGGTGCCTAATGAGTGAGCTAACTCACATTAATTG
CGTTGCGCTCACTGCCCGCTTTCCAGTCGGGAAACCTGTCGTGCCAGCTGCATTAATGAATCGGCCAACG
CGCGGGGAGAGGCGGTTTGCGTATTGGGCGCTCTTCCGCTTCCTCGCTCACTGACTCGCTGCGCTCGGTC
GTTCGGCTGCGGCGAGCGGTATCAGCTCACTCAAAGGCGGTAATACGGTTATCCACAGAATCAGGGGATA
ACGCAGGAAAGAACATGTGAGCAAAAGGCCAGCAAAAGGCCAGGAACCGTAAAAAGGCCGCGTTGCTGGC
GTTTTTCCATAGGCTCCGCCCCCCTGACGAGCATCACAAAAATCGACGCTCAAGTCAGAGGTGGCGAAAC
CCGACAGGACTATAAAGATACCAGGCGTTTCCCCCTGGAAGCTCCCTCGTGCGCTCTCCTGTTCCGACCC
TGCCGCTTACCGGATACCTGTCCGCCTTTCTCCCTTCGGGAAGCGTGGCGCTTTCTCATAGCTCACGCTG
TAGGTATCTCAGTTCGGTGTAGGTCGTTCGCTCCAAGCTGGGCTGTGTGCACGAACCCCCCGTTCAGCCC
GACCGCTGCGCCTTATCCGGTAACTATCGTCTTGAGTCCAACCCGGTAAGACACGACTTATCGCCACTGG
CAGCAGCCACTGGTAACAGGATTAGCAGAGCGAGGTATGTAGGCGGTGCTACAGAGTTCTTGAAGTGGTG
GCCTAACTACGGCTACACTAGAAGAACAGTATTTGGTATCTGCGCTCTGCTGAAGCCAGTTACCTTCGGA
AAAAGAGTTGGTAGCTCTTGATCCGGCAAACAAACCACCGCTGGTAGCGGTGGTTTTTTTGTTTGCAAGC
AGCAGATTACGCGCAGAAAAAAAGGATCTCAAGAAGATCCTTTGATCTTTTCTACGGGGTCTGACGCTCA
GTGGAACGAAAACTCACGTTAAGGGATTTTGGTCATGAGATTATCAAAAAGGATCTTCACCTAGATCCTT
TTAAATTAAAAATGAAGTTTTAAATCAATCTAAAGTATATATGAGTAAACTTGGTCTGACAGTTACCAAT
GCTTAATCAGTGAGGCACCTATCTCAGCGATCTGTCTATTTCGTTCATCCATAGTTGCCTGACTCCCCGT
CGTGTAGATAACTACGATACGGGAGGGCTTACCATCTGGCCCCAGTGCTGCAATGATACCGCGAGACCCA
CGCTCACCGGCTCCAGATTTATCAGCAATAAACCAGCCAGCCGGAAGGGCCGAGCGCAGAAGTGGTCCTG
CAACTTTATCCGCCTCCATCCAGTCTATTAATTGTTGCCGGGAAGCTAGAGTAAGTAGTTCGCCAGTTAA
TAGTTTGCGCAACGTTGTTGCCATTGCTACAGGCATCGTGGTGTCACGCTCGTCGTTTGGTATGGCTTCA
TTCAGCTCCGGTTCCCAACGATCAAGGCGAGTTACATGATCCCCCATGTTGTGCAAAAAAGCGGTTAGCT
CCTTCGGTCCTCCGATCGTTGTCAGAAGTAAGTTGGCCGCAGTGTTATCACTCATGGTTATGGCAGCACT
GCATAATTCTCTTACTGTCATGCCATCCGTAAGATGCTTTTCTGTGACTGGTGAGTACTCAACCAAGTCA
TTCTGAGAATAGTGTATGCGGCGACCGAGTTGCTCTTGCCCGGCGTCAATACGGGATAATACCGCGCCAC
ATAGCAGAACTTTAAAAGTGCTCATCATTGGAAAACGTTCTTCGGGGCGAAAACTCTCAAGGATCTTACC
GCTGTTGAGATCCAGTTCGATGTAACCCACTCGTGCACCCAACTGATCTTCAGCATCTTTTACTTTCACC
AGCGTTTCTGGGTGAGCAAAAACAGGAAGGCAAAATGCCGCAAAAAAGGGAATAAGGGCGACACGGAAAT
GTTGAATACTCATACTCTTCCTTTTTCAATATTATTGAAGCATTTATCAGGGTTATTGTCTCATGAGCGG
ATACATATTTGAATGTATTTAGAAAAATAAACAAATAGGGGTTCCGCGCACATTTCCCCGAAAAGTGCCA
CCTGACGTC
